>Addgene plasmid #65863 | pDONR221_NDUFA6_3UTR | depositor full sequence | sequence record 119516 | pDONR221_NDUFA6_3UTR sequence 3204 bps
CTTTCCTGCGTTATCCCCTGATTCTGTGGATAACCGTATTACCGCCTTTGAGTGAGCTGATACCGCTCGC
CGCAGCCGAACGACCGAGCGCAGCGAGTCAGTGAGCGAGGAAGCGGAAGAGCGCCCAATACGCAAACCGC
CTCTCCCCGCGCGTTGGCCGATTCATTAATGCAGCTGGCACGACAGGTTTCCCGACTGGAAAGCGGGCAG
TGAGCGCAACGCAATTAATACGCGTACCGCTAGCCAGGAAGAGTTTGTAGAAACGCAAAAAGGCCATCCG
TCAGGATGGCCTTCTGCTTAGTTTGATGCCTGGCAGTTTATGGCGGGCGTCCTGCCCGCCACCCTCCGGG
CCGTTGCTTCACAACGTTCAAATCCGCTCCCGGCGGATTTGTCCTACTCAGGAGAGCGTTCACCGACAAA
CAACAGATAAAACGAAAGGCCCAGTCTTCCGACTGAGCCTTTCGTTTTATTTGATGCCTGGCAGTTCCCT
ACTCTCGCGTTAACGCTAGCATGGATGTTTTCCCAGTCACGACGTTGTAAAACGACGGCCAGTCTTAAGC
TCGGGCCCCAAATAATGATTTTATTTTGACTGATAGTGACCTGTTCGTTGCAACAAATTGATGAGCAATG
CTTTTTTATAATGCCAACTTTGTACAAAAAAGCAGGCTTCAGTCATTCAGTGGAAAGATGCACGTTGATA
CTATTTTAGAGCACAAATAAACTCACTATACAATGGTCACTTTGTGATAGAATTCCATTGATGAACCAAT
TTTCTGCAGCCTCTTTTTGCCTGAGCAAGTGGGACCTTGGTATACACATCACCTGTTCTTTCCCTTTTCT
TGAAATGTGGTGTTTGCTGTAAATTGGATTGAATTATTTTTCTCAGAGCCTTGCATGTCAGTAAACAGGA
AGGAAGGAGGCCATCTGTTCAAAAATTGTGACATTGGGCATGAGGCTGGACGACTTGTTAATGTAGTTGT
TTCTATAGCCCCTATGATTAGACACTTTAGTGTCAGGGCACAGATTATCTAAAATTAGCCAGCTCTTCCT
GTCAGGGATCAGGGCAGCACTAACAGGCGCAAAAGTAGAGCTGTCAAGATGGGCTAGTTTTCCTTGGGTT
CTGAAGAAAATGGATGTGCAAAGGCTTGGCTCCGCTACTTGTAACAAGCTCCAGCCCTTAAAATGAAATT
AACTTCCTACTCAGGCACCCTGCTTAGGTGCACAGCTGTTCAATATACACAGAGAACAGAAATATTCCTA
CTGTCTTTGGAAACCCTGGTGTACCTCTCAGTGGCAGAATAAACATCAACACAGGTTCAAGAACTGACAC
CCAGCTTTCTTGTACAAAGTTGGCATTATAAGAAAGCATTGCTTATCAATTTGTTGCAACGAACAGGTCA
CTATCAGTCAAAATAAAATCATTATTTGCCATCCAGCTGATATCCCCTATAGTGAGTCGTATTACATGGT
CATAGCTGTTTCCTGGCAGCTCTGGCCCGTGTCTCAAAATCTCTGATGTTACATTGCACAAGATAAAATA
ATATCATCATGAACAATAAAACTGTCTGCTTACATAAACAGTAATACAAGGGGTGTTATGAGCCATATTC
AACGGGAAACGTCGAGGCCGCGATTAAATTCCAACATGGATGCTGATTTATATGGGTATAAATGGGCTCG
CGATAATGTCGGGCAATCAGGTGCGACAATCTATCGCTTGTATGGGAAGCCCGATGCGCCAGAGTTGTTT
CTGAAACATGGCAAAGGTAGCGTTGCCAATGATGTTACAGATGAGATGGTCAGACTAAACTGGCTGACGG
AATTTATGCCTCTTCCGACCATCAAGCATTTTATCCGTACTCCTGATGATGCATGGTTACTCACCACTGC
GATCCCCGGAAAAACAGCATTCCAGGTATTAGAAGAATATCCTGATTCAGGTGAAAATATTGTTGATGCG
CTGGCAGTGTTCCTGCGCCGGTTGCATTCGATTCCTGTTTGTAATTGTCCTTTTAACAGCGATCGCGTAT
TTCGTCTCGCTCAGGCGCAATCACGAATGAATAACGGTTTGGTTGATGCGAGTGATTTTGATGACGAGCG
TAATGGCTGGCCTGTTGAACAAGTCTGGAAAGAAATGCATAAACTTTTGCCATTCTCACCGGATTCAGTC
GTCACTCATGGTGATTTCTCACTTGATAACCTTATTTTTGACGAGGGGAAATTAATAGGTTGTATTGATG
TTGGACGAGTCGGAATCGCAGACCGATACCAGGATCTTGCCATCCTATGGAACTGCCTCGGTGAGTTTTC
TCCTTCATTACAGAAACGGCTTTTTCAAAAATATGGTATTGATAATCCTGATATGAATAAATTGCAGTTT
CATTTGATGCTCGATGAGTTTTTCTAATCAGAATTGGTTAATTGGTTGTAACACTGGCAGAGCATTACGC
TGACTTGACGGGACGGCGCAAGCTCATGACCAAAATCCCTTAACGTGAGTTACGCGTCGTTCCACTGAGC
GTCAGACCCCGTAGAAAAGATCAAAGGATCTTCTTGAGATCCTTTTTTTCTGCGCGTAATCTGCTGCTTG
CAAACAAAAAAACCACCGCTACCAGCGGTGGTTTGTTTGCCGGATCAAGAGCTACCAACTCTTTTTCCGA
AGGTAACTGGCTTCAGCAGAGCGCAGATACCAAATACTGTTCTTCTAGTGTAGCCGTAGTTAGGCCACCA
CTTCAAGAACTCTGTAGCACCGCCTACATACCTCGCTCTGCTAATCCTGTTACCAGTGGCTGCTGCCAGT
GGCGATAAGTCGTGTCTTACCGGGTTGGACTCAAGACGATAGTTACCGGATAAGGCGCAGCGGTCGGGCT
GAACGGGGGGTTCGTGCACACAGCCCAGCTTGGAGCGAACGACCTACACCGAACTGAGATACCTACAGCG
TGAGCTATGAGAAAGCGCCACGCTTCCCGAAGGGAGAAAGGCGGACAGGTATCCGGTAAGCGGCAGGGTC
GGAACAGGAGAGCGCACGAGGGAGCTTCCAGGGGGAAACGCCTGGTATCTTTATAGTCCTGTCGGGTTTC
GCCACCTCTGACTTGAGCGTCGATTTTTGTGATGCTCGTCAGGGGGGCGGAGCCTATGGAAAAACGCCAG
CAACGCGGCCTTTTTACGGTTCCTGGCCTTTTGCTGGCCTTTTGCTCACATGTT
Features (pLannotate 1.2.2; 9 found; start..end, strand, type, name):
    121..213     +  CDS            lacI (fragment): lac repressor; lacI; The lac repressor binds to the lac operator to inhibit transcription in E. coli. This inhibition can be relieved by adding lactose or isopropyl-β-D-thiogalactopyranoside (IPTG).
    268..295     -  terminator     rrnB T2 terminator: transcription terminator T2 from the E. coli rrnB gene
    427..470     +  terminator     rrnB T1 terminator: Escherichia coli rrnB; transcription terminator T1 from the E. coli rrnB gene
    517..553     -  CDS            lacZα (fragment): LacZα fragment of β-galactosidase; lacZ fragment
    569..668     +  protein_bind   attL1: mutant version of attL; recombination site for the Gateway® LR reaction LR Clonase™
   1329..1428    -  protein_bind   attL2: mutant version of attL; recombination site for the Gateway® LR reaction LR Clonase™
   1446..1464    -  promoter       T7 promoter: promoter for bacteriophage T7 RNA polymerase
   1598..2407    +  CDS            KanR: aminoglycoside phosphotransferase; aph(3')-Ia; confers resistance to kanamycin in bacteria or G418 (Geneticin®) in eukaryotes
   2554..3142    +  rep_origin     ori: high-copy-number ColE1/pMB1/pBR322/pUC origin of replication
