[The description below was written by a language model from this plasmid's Addgene catalogue record and pLannotate feature annotations shown in this document.]
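Description:
pDONR221_NDUFA6_3UTR is a Gateway entry clone built on a laboratory-modified version of the commercial pDONR221 donor vector. It carries the 3' untranslated region of human NDUFA6, a transcript identified in the record as a target of the RNA-binding protein RBPMS. The plasmid is propagated in E. coli using a high-copy ColE1/pUC-type origin of replication and is selected with kanamycin through an aminoglycoside phosphotransferase (KanR) gene. The full deposited sequence is 3,204 nt, against a stated backbone size of 2,550 bp. This is consistent with the roughly 660 nt interval between the two recombination sites that holds the insert, although the annotation software did not label the UTR itself.

The insert sits between attL1 and attL2 sites. These are the product of a BP recombination and the substrates for an LR Clonase reaction, so the UTR can be moved directionally into any attR-containing destination vector without restriction cloning. Upstream of attL1, rrnB T1 and T2 terminators insulate the cassette from read-through transcription originating in the backbone. The short lacI and lacZα fragments annotated nearby are backbone remnants rather than functional genes. A T7 promoter lies just outside attL2 on the reverse strand, pointing back toward the insert. It is listed as the promoter in the catalogue entry and could in principle drive in vitro transcription across the cloned region. M13 forward and reverse primer sites flank the cassette for sequence verification.

The construct mainly serves as a shuttle for transferring the NDUFA6 3' UTR into destination vectors. The record does not name specific downstream vectors or assays, though the stated purpose suggests studies of RBPMS binding to, or regulation of, its target mRNAs.
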