Addgene plasmid #65863: pDONR221_NDUFA6_3UTR
Purpose: Carries 3' UTR of NDUFA6, an RBPMS target
Depositing lab: Thomas Tuschl. Depositing organization: Rockefeller University.
Backbone
  Vector backbone: pDONR221
  Backbone manufacturer: Life Technologies, modified by the Tuschl lab
  Backbone size w/o insert (bp): 2550
Growth in bacteria
  Bacterial resistance: Kanamycin, 50 μg/mL
  Growth temperature: 37°C
  Growth strain: Top10
  Copy number: Unknown
Gene/Insert
  Gene/Insert name: NDUFA6
  Species: H. sapiens (human)
  GenBank ID: NM_002490
  Entrez Gene: NDUFA6 (a.k.a. B14, CI-B14, LYRM6, NADHB14)
  Promoter: T7
  Cloning method: Gateway Cloning
  Sequencing primers: 5′ M13 Forward; 3′ M13 Reverse
Terms and licenses: Academic/Nonprofit Terms; Industry Terms: Not Available to Industry
How to cite: pDONR221_NDUFA6_3UTR was a gift from Thomas Tuschl (Addgene plasmid # 65863 ; http://n2t.net/addgene:65863 ; RRID:Addgene_65863)
