>Addgene plasmid #65863 | pDONR221_NDUFA6_3UTR | addgene partial sequence | sequence record 116942 | M13-F20 5'-TGTAAAACGACGGCCAGT-3'
ATTTTGACTGATAGTGACCTGTTCGTTGCAACAAATTGATGAGCAATGCTTTTTTATAATGCCAACTTTG
TACAAAAAAGCAGGCTTCAGTCATTCAGTGGAAAGATGCACGTTGATACTATTTTAGAGCACAAATAAAC
TCACTATACAATGGTCACTTTGTGATAGAATTCCATTGATGAACCAATTTTCTGCAGCCTCTTTTTGCCT
GAGCAAGTGGGACCTTGGTATACACATCACCTGTTCTTTCCCTTTTCTTGAAATGTGGTGTTTGCTGTAA
ATTGGATTGAATTATTTTTCTCAGAGCCTTGCATGTCAGTAAACAGGAAGGAAGGAGGCCATCTGTTCAA
AAATTGTGACATTGGGCATGAGGCTGGACGACTTGTTAATGTAGTTGTTTCTATAGCCCCTATGATTAGA
CACTTTAGTGTCAGGGCACAGATTATCTAAAATTAGCCAGCTCTTCCTGTCAGGGATCAGGGCAGCACTA
ACAGGCGCAAAAGTAGAGCTGTCAAGATGGGCTAGTTTTCCTTGGGTTCTGAAGAAAATGGATGTGCAAA
GGCTTGGCTCCGCTACTTGTAACAAGCTCCAGCCCTTAAAATGAAATTAACTTCCTACTCAGGCACCCTG
CTTAGGTGC
