>Addgene plasmid #65863 | pDONR221_NDUFA6_3UTR | addgene partial sequence | sequence record 116945 | M13-Rev 5'-CAGGAAACAGCTATGACC-3'
TGGATGGCAAATAATGATTTTATTTTGACTGATAGTGACCTGTTCGTTGCAACAAATTGATAAGCAATGC
TTTCTTATAATGCCAACTTTGTACAAGAAAGCTGGGTGTCAGTTCTTGAACCTGTGTTGATGTTTATTCT
GCCACTGAGAGGTACACCAGGGTTTCCAAAGACAGTAGGAATATTTCTGTTCTCTGTGTATATTGAACAG
CTGTGCACCTAAGCAGGGTGCCTGAGTAGGAAGTTAATTTCATTTTAAGGGCTGGAGCTTGTTACAAGTA
GCGGAGCCAAGCCTTTGCACATCCATTTTCTTCAGAACCCAAGGAAAACTAGCCCATCTTGACAGCTCTA
CTTTTGCGCCTGTTAGTGCTGCCCTGATCCCTGACAGGAAGAGCTGGCTAATTTTAGATAATCTGTGCCC
TGACACTAAAGTGTCTAATCATAGGGGCTATAGAAACAACTACATTAACAAGTCGTCCAGCCTCATGCCC
AATGTCACAATTTTTGAACAGATGGCCTCCTTCCTTCCTGTTTACTGACATGCAAGGCTCTGAGAAAAAT
AATTCAATCCAATTTACAGCAAACACCACATTTCAAGAAAAGGGAAAGAACAGGTGATGTGTATACCAAG
GTC
